Addgene plasmid #106711: gh34
Purpose: expression of gRNA targeting B4GALNT4
Depositing lab: Eric-Paul Bennett. Depositing organization: University of Copenhagen. Publication: A validated gRNA library for CRISPR/Cas9 targeting of the human glycosyltransferase genome. Narimatsu Y, Joshi HJ, Zhang Y, Gomes C, Chen YH, Lorenzetti F, Furukawa S, Schjoldager K, Hansen L, Clausen H, Bennett EP, Wandall HH. Glycobiology. 2018 Jan 5. pii: 4791732. doi: 10.1093/glycob/cwx101. PubMed 29315387.
Backbone
  Vector backbone: EPB104
  Backbone manufacturer: Eric-Paul Bennett (Addgene plasmid # 68369)
  Backbone size w/o insert (bp): 2376
  Vector type: Mammalian Expression
Growth in bacteria
  Bacterial resistance: Ampicillin, 100 μg/mL
  Growth temperature: 37°C
  Growth strain: DH5alpha
  Copy number: High Copy
Gene/Insert
  Gene/Insert name: B4GALNT4
  gRNA/shRNA sequence: CAGTGAGACCGACGGCCGGG
  Species: H. sapiens (human)
  Entrez Gene: B4GALNT4 (a.k.a. FLJ25045)
  Cloning method: Restriction Enzyme; 5′ cloning site unknown (unknown if destroyed); 3′ cloning site unknown (unknown if destroyed)
  Sequencing primers: 5′ T7NP
Terms and licenses: Academic/Nonprofit Terms; Industry Terms: Not Available to Industry
How to cite: gh34 was a gift from Eric-Paul Bennett (Addgene plasmid # 106711 ; http://n2t.net/addgene:106711 ; RRID:Addgene_106711)
