[The description below was written by a language model from this plasmid's Addgene catalogue record and pLannotate feature annotations shown in this document.]
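Description:
gh34 is a small mammalian-expression plasmid (about 2.7 kb in the assembled sequence) built on the EPB104 guide RNA backbone, and it delivers a single CRISPR/Cas9 guide RNA directed against the human glycosyltransferase gene B4GALNT4. It is maintained in E. coli as a high-copy plasmid through a ColE1/pUC-type origin of replication and is selected with ampicillin via a β-lactamase (AmpR) gene driven by its own bla promoter. The annotation also picks up short fragments of an M13 origin, lacZα, lacI and an RSF origin. These appear to be remnants of the parental cloning vector rather than functional elements.

The working cassette consists of a human U6 promoter, which recruits RNA polymerase III, followed by a short gap in the annotation and then the Streptococcus pyogenes gRNA scaffold. The interval between promoter and scaffold is where the 20-nucleotide B4GALNT4 targeting spacer would sit, so transcription yields a complete single guide RNA. The insert was introduced by restriction cloning, though the sites used are not recorded. A T7 promoter lies just upstream of the U6 cassette and corresponds to the region used for sequence verification of the insert.

The plasmid carries no Cas9 gene and no mammalian selection marker or reporter, so the nuclease must be supplied separately, for example by co-transfection or in a Cas9-expressing cell line. It belongs to a validated gRNA collection covering the human glycosyltransferase genome and is intended for knocking out or editing B4GALNT4 in human cells for glycosylation studies.
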