Features (pLannotate 1.2.2; 10 found; start..end, strand, type, name):
      3..134     -  rep_origin     M13 ori (fragment): M13 bacteriophage origin of replication; arrow indicates direction of (+) strand synthesis
    155..311     -  CDS            lacZα (fragment): LacZα fragment of β-galactosidase; lacZ fragment
    320..338     +  promoter       T7 promoter: promoter for bacteriophage T7 RNA polymerase
    398..638     +  promoter       U6 promoter: RNA polymerase III promoter for human U6 snRNA
    668..743     +  misc_RNA       gRNA scaffold: guide RNA scaffold for the Streptococcus pyogenes CRISPR/Cas9 system
    790..837     -  CDS            lacI (fragment): lac repressor; lacI; The lac repressor binds to the lac operator to inhibit transcription in E. coli. This inhibition can be relieved by adding lactose or isopropyl-β-D-thiogalactopyranoside (IPTG).
    874..914     -  rep_origin     RSF ori (fragment): Plasmids containing the RSF 1030 origin of replication can be propagated in E. coli cells that contain additional plasmids with compatible origins.
    992..1580    -  rep_origin     ori: high-copy-number ColE1/pMB1/pBR322/pUC origin of replication
   1751..2611    -  CDS            AmpR: β-lactamase; bla; confers resistance to ampicillin, carbenicillin, and related antibiotics
   2612..2716    -  promoter       AmpR promoter: bla
>Addgene plasmid #106711 | gh34 | addgene full sequence | sequence record 220798 | Addgene Assembled Full Sequence
CTAAATTGTAAGCGTTAATATTTTGTTAAAATTCGCGTTAAATTTTTGTTAAATCAGCTCATTTTTTAAC
CAATAGGCCGAAATCGGCAAAATCCCTTATAAATCAAAAGAATAGACCGAGATAGGGTTGAGTGGCCGCT
ACAGGGCGCTCCCATTCGCCATTCAGGCTGCGCAACTGTTGGGAAGGGCGTTTCGGTGCGGGCCTCTTCG
CTATTACGCCAGCTGGCGAAAGGGGGATGTGCTGCAAGGCGATTAAGTTGGGTAACGCCAGGGTTTTCCC
AGTCACGACGTTGTAAAACGACGGCCAGTGAGCGCGACGTAATACGACTCACTATAGGGCGAATTGGCGG
AAGGCCGTCAAGGCCACGTGTCTTGTCCAGAGCTCGATATCGAATTCGAGGGCCTATTTCCCATGATTCC
TTCATATTTGCATATACGATACAAGGCTGTTAGAGAGATAATTGGAATTAATTTGACTGTAAACACAAAG
ATATTAGTACAAAATACGTGACGTAGAAAGTAATAATTTCTTGGGTAGTTTGCAGTTTTAAAATTATGTT
TTAAAATGGACTATCATATGCTTACCGTAACTTGAAAGTATTTCGATTTCTTGGCTTTATATATCTTGTG
GAAAGGACGAAACACCGCAGTGAGACCGACGGCCGGGGTTTTAGAGCTAGAAATAGCAAGTTAAAATAAG
GCTAGTCCGTTATCAACTTGAAAAAGTGGCACCGAGTCGGTGCTTTTTTTGGTACCTGGAGCACAAGACT
GGCCTCATGGGCCTTCCGCTCACTGCCCGCTTTCCAGTCGGGAAACCTGTCGTGCCAGCTGCATTAACAT
GGTCATAGCTGTTTCCTTGCGTATTGGGCGCTCTCCGCTTCCTCGCTCACTGACTCGCTGCGCTCGGTCG
TTCGGGTAAAGCCTGGGGTGCCTAATGAGCAAAAGGCCAGCAAAAGGCCAGGAACCGTAAAAAGGCCGCG
TTGCTGGCGTTTTTCCATAGGCTCCGCCCCCCTGACGAGCATCACAAAAATCGACGCTCAAGTCAGAGGT
GGCGAAACCCGACAGGACTATAAAGATACCAGGCGTTTCCCCCTGGAAGCTCCCTCGTGCGCTCTCCTGT
TCCGACCCTGCCGCTTACCGGATACCTGTCCGCCTTTCTCCCTTCGGGAAGCGTGGCGCTTTCTCATAGC
TCACGCTGTAGGTATCTCAGTTCGGTGTAGGTCGTTCGCTCCAAGCTGGGCTGTGTGCACGAACCCCCCG
TTCAGCCCGACCGCTGCGCCTTATCCGGTAACTATCGTCTTGAGTCCAACCCGGTAAGACACGACTTATC
GCCACTGGCAGCAGCCACTGGTAACAGGATTAGCAGAGCGAGGTATGTAGGCGGTGCTACAGAGTTCTTG
AAGTGGTGGCCTAACTACGGCTACACTAGAAGAACAGTATTTGGTATCTGCGCTCTGCTGAAGCCAGTTA
CCTTCGGAAAAAGAGTTGGTAGCTCTTGATCCGGCAAACAAACCACCGCTGGTAGCGGTGGTTTTTTTGT
TTGCAAGCAGCAGATTACGCGCAGAAAAAAAGGATCTCAAGAAGATCCTTTGATCTTTTCTACGGGGTCT
GACGCTCAGTGGAACGAAAACTCACGTTAAGGGATTTTGGTCATGAGATTATCAAAAAGGATCTTCACCT
AGATCCTTTTAAATTAAAAATGAAGTTTTAAATCAATCTAAAGTATATATGAGTAAACTTGGTCTGACAG
TTACCAATGCTTAATCAGTGAGGCACCTATCTCAGCGATCTGTCTATTTCGTTCATCCATAGTTGCCTGA
CTCCCCGTCGTGTAGATAACTACGATACGGGAGGGCTTACCATCTGGCCCCAGTGCTGCAATGATACCGC
GAGAACCACGCTCACCGGCTCCAGATTTATCAGCAATAAACCAGCCAGCCGGAAGGGCCGAGCGCAGAAG
TGGTCCTGCAACTTTATCCGCCTCCATCCAGTCTATTAATTGTTGCCGGGAAGCTAGAGTAAGTAGTTCG
CCAGTTAATAGTTTGCGCAACGTTGTTGCCATTGCTACAGGCATCGTGGTGTCACGCTCGTCGTTTGGTA
TGGCTTCATTCAGCTCCGGTTCCCAACGATCAAGGCGAGTTACATGATCCCCCATGTTGTGCAAAAAAGC
GGTTAGCTCCTTCGGTCCTCCGATCGTTGTCAGAAGTAAGTTGGCCGCAGTGTTATCACTCATGGTTATG
GCAGCACTGCATAATTCTCTTACTGTCATGCCATCCGTAAGATGCTTTTCTGTGACTGGTGAGTACTCAA
CCAAGTCATTCTGAGAATAGTGTATGCGGCGACCGAGTTGCTCTTGCCCGGCGTCAATACGGGATAATAC
CGCGCCACATAGCAGAACTTTAAAAGTGCTCATCATTGGAAAACGTTCTTCGGGGCGAAAACTCTCAAGG
ATCTTACCGCTGTTGAGATCCAGTTCGATGTAACCCACTCGTGCACCCAACTGATCTTCAGCATCTTTTA
CTTTCACCAGCGTTTCTGGGTGAGCAAAAACAGGAAGGCAAAATGCCGCAAAAAAGGGAATAAGGGCGAC
ACGGAAATGTTGAATACTCATACTCTTCCTTTTTCAATATTATTGAAGCATTTATCAGGGTTATTGTCTC
ATGAGCGGATACATATTTGAATGTATTTAGAAAAATAAACAAATAGGGGTTCCGCGCACATTTCCCCGAA
AAGTGCCAC
