>Addgene plasmid #106711 | gh34 | addgene partial sequence | sequence record 220799 | hU6-F
GGAATTAATTTGACTGTAAACACAAAGATATTAGTACAAAATACGTGACGTAGAAAGTAATAATTTCTTG
GGTAGTTTGCAGTTTTAAAATTATGTTTTAAAATGGACTATCATATGCTTACCGTAACTTGAAAGTATTT
CGATTTCTTGGCTTTATATATCTTGTGGAAAGGACGAAACACCGCAGTGAGACCGACGGCCGGGGTTTTA
GAGCTAGAAATAGCAAGTTAAAATAAGGCTAGTCCGTTATCAACTTGAAAAAGTGGCACCGAGTCGGTGC
TTTTTTTGGTACCTGGAGCACAAGACTGGCCTCATGGGCCTTCCGCTCACTGCCCGCTTTCCAGTCGGGA
AACCTGTCGTGCCAGCTGCATTAACATGGTCATAGCTGTTTCCTTGCGTATTGGGCGCTCTCCGCTTCCT
CGCTCACTGACTCGCTGCGCTCGGTCGTTCGGGTAAAGCCTGGGGTGCCTAATGAGCAAAAGGCCAGCAA
AAGGCCAGGAACCGTAAAAAGGCCGCGTTGCTGGCGTTTTTCCATAGGCTCCGCCCCCCTGACGAGCATC
ACAAAAATCGACGCTCAAGTCAGAGGTGGCGAAACCCGACAGGACTATAAAGATACCAGGCGTTTCCCCC
TGGAAGCTCCCTCGTGCGCTCTCCTGTTCCGACCCTGCCGCTTACCGGATACCTGTCCGCCTTTCTCCCT
TCGGGAAGCGTGGCGCTTTCTCATAGCTCACGCTGTAGGTATCTCAGTTCGGTGTAGGTCGTTCGCTCCA
AGCTGGGCTGTGTGCACGAACCCCCCGTTCAGCCCGACCGCTGCGCCTTATCCGGTAACTATCGTCTTGA
GTCCAACCCGGTAAGACACGACTTATCGCCACTGGCAGCAGCCACTGGTAACAGGATTAGCAGAGCGAGG
TATGTAGG
